>Addgene plasmid #39596 | KHBD00492 | depositor partial sequence | sequence record 50036 | KHBD00492 sequence 1047 bps
ATGGGTCACCGCAACATTTGCTGCAACGGCTGTCAAATGACGATCTTCCAGGGTAGCCGCTTCCGGTGTT
TGCGCTGCGTGAACTATAACCTATGTGACATATGCTACGATCATCAGATAGAAACGGAAGAGCATCGCGC
CAATCATCCCATGCAATTGTTCCCTGACTCGGACGATCTGGTTCCGCTGCTTTACGGCGAAATCCCAGAG
CTGGTCCACCTGTCCAATTGCTTCACCTGTCCACATTGCGGCCTACTTGCGCTCACAGCGAAGCGGTTCA
TCGAACATGTTTACGTTCAACATCGGGTGTCCAATGAATATGTGGTCTGCCCCATGTGCGCCGGACTGTC
GGCCGCCGAACTGGTGGCCATACGCCACCTTTCCAAACATCTCCTGCACAACCACATCGATCACGCCAAT
TACCTAGAGCCCGACACACCGCCACTACGCCGAATATTTACCCGTAATCACATGCGCCACCACCGCCAAT
CGCAGTTGCAAACAACTCCGAATTCAAGGATATTCGATATATCCGTATGGCTGTCAACTGGACGTGTGAG
CTCCGATCCCCAGCTCCTAAGCAACAATGATCCTCCAGAGGAGGCAGCCAATTCAGAGTCCCTGGCGTTA
GGCTTGAGTTCCGGGGGGCCATTCGAACACGACGACGACAGATATGTTCTACTTCAGTGGATTGCACAGC
AAAAAGTGCAGTGCCACGATACGGACGAATCTCAAAGGCTGCGGCGAACCCTCTTCGTTGAGCACTTGCT
GATTTCCATGCTGTGCTGCGAGGAGTTGCAGTTGCCGGATGGAGACAGACGAATACGGGAAGGAAATGGG
GAGAGTGATCTAGACCAGGAAAACCATAGCAGTCTGGTCAAGGTCATGTCAGTGATGTCACTGCCGTGGA
CAGGAGTTTGGCAGACCAACCAGCTAGACGGATCGGAGGGGGAAGGCGAGATACGGGCAGCCAAAAAAGA
TGGAGTCGATCTGGACAAGGTGCAGATCGAGGAGCACAAAAGGGTGGCTGCTGAGGAGGCCATTGAT
