>Addgene plasmid #39596 | KHBD00492 | addgene partial sequence | sequence record 52687 | M13-F20 5'-TGTAAAACGACGGCCAGT-3'
GATTTTATTTTGACTGATAGTGACCTGTTCGTTGCAACAAATTGATGAGCAATGCTTTTTTATAATGCCA
ACTTTGTACAAAAAAGTTGGCACCATGGGTCACCGCAACATTTGCTGCAACGGCTGTCAAATGACGATCT
TCCAGGGTAGCCGCTTCCGGTGTTTGCGCTGCGTGAACTATAACCTATGTGACATATGCTACGATCATCA
GATAGAAACGGAAGAGCATCGCGCCAATCATCCCATGCAATTGTTCCCTGACTCGGACGATCTGGTTCCG
CTGCTTTACGGCGAAATCCCAGAGCTGGTCCACCTGTCCAATTGCTTCACCTGTCCACATTGCGGCCTAC
TTGCGCTCACAGCGAAGCGGTTCATCGAACATGTTTACGTTCAACATCGGGTGTCCAATGAATATGTGGT
CTGCCCCATGTGCGCCGGACTGTCGGCCGCCGAACTGGTGGCCATACGCCACCTTTCCAAACATCTCCTG
CACAACCACATCGATCACGCCAATTACCTAGAGCCCGACACACCGCCACTACGCCGAATATTTACCCGTA
ATCACATGCGCCACCACCGCCAATCGCAGTTGCAAACAACTCCGAATTCAAGGATATTCGATATATCCGT
ATGGCTGTCAACTGGACGTGTGAGCTCCGATCCCCAGCTCCTAAGCAACAATGATCCTCCAGAGGAGGCA
GCCAATTCAGAGTCCCTGGCGTTAGGCTTGAGTTCCGGGGGGCCATTCGAACACGACGACGACAGATATG
TTCTACTTCAGTGGATTGCACAGCAAA
