[The description below was written by a language model from this plasmid's Addgene catalogue record.]
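Description:
KHBD00492 is a Gateway entry clone built in the pDONR221 backbone (Invitrogen), carrying the open reading frame of the Drosophila melanogaster gene CG31835 (FBgn0051835) as an insert of about 1047 bp in a backbone of roughly 2.5 kb. It is a high-copy bacterial plasmid propagated in standard E. coli cloning strains under kanamycin selection. The ORF was introduced by Gateway recombination, which in a pDONR221-derived clone normally replaces the donor vector's counter-selection cassette and leaves the insert flanked by attL recombination sites. No feature table is supplied with the record, so the exact site arrangement and junctions cannot be confirmed here. M13 forward and reverse priming sites flank the insert and are listed for sequence verification.

The plasmid has no promoter driving the insert, so it is not an expression construct in its own right. It serves as a shuttle from which the coding sequence can be moved by LR recombination into destination vectors that supply a promoter, tags or fusion partners. The depositor notes that ORFs in this collection were cloned open-ended, without a stop codon, which allows in-frame C-terminal fusions after transfer and means a destination vector must provide the termination codon. The clone belongs to a collection associated with a study on automated protein–DNA interaction screening of Drosophila regulatory elements, suggesting its intended use is generating fusion proteins for such interaction assays. The record does not describe the molecular function of CG31835 itself.
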