Addgene plasmid #39596: KHBD00492
Depositing lab: Bart Deplancke. Depositing organization: Swiss Federal Institute of Technology (EPFL). Publication: Automated protein-DNA interaction screening of Drosophila regulatory elements. Korneel Hens, Jean-Daniel Feuz, Alina Isakova, Antonina Lagovitina, Andreas Massouras, Julien Bryois, Patrick Callaerts, Susan E. Celniker, Bart Deplancke. Nat Methods. 2011 Oct 30;8(12):1065-70. 10.1038/nmeth.1763 PubMed 22037703.
Backbone
  Vector backbone: pDONR221
  Backbone manufacturer: Invitrogen
  Backbone size w/o insert (bp): 2536
  Vector type: Gateway DONR vector
Growth in bacteria
  Bacterial resistance: Kanamycin, 50 μg/mL
  Growth temperature: 37°C
  Growth strain: DH5alpha
  Copy number: High Copy
Gene/Insert
  Gene/Insert name: CG31835 (alt name: FBgn0051835)
  Species: D. melanogaster (fly)
  Insert size (bp): 1047
  Entrez Gene: CG31835 (a.k.a. Dmel_CG31835, BG:DS00810.1, Dmel\CG31835)
  Promoter: none
  Cloning method: Gateway Cloning
  Sequencing primers: 5′ M13-F20; 3′ M13R
Terms and licenses: Academic/Nonprofit Terms; Industry Terms: Not Available to Industry
Depositor comments: Please note that the ORFs in this collection were cloned open-ended (without a stop codon).
How to cite: KHBD00492 was a gift from Bart Deplancke (Addgene plasmid # 39596 ; http://n2t.net/addgene:39596 ; RRID:Addgene_39596)
